Addgene plasmid #19792: BacPAK Flag-NFRKB 1-101
Depositing lab: Joan Conaway & Ronald Conaway. Depositing organization: Stowers Institute for Medical Research. Publication: Distinct modes of regulation of the Uch37 deubiquitinating enzyme in the proteasome and in the Ino80 chromatin-remodeling complex. Yao T, Song L, Jin J, Cai Y, Takahashi H, Swanson SK, Washburn MP, Florens L, Conaway RC, Cohen RE, Conaway JW. Mol Cell. 2008 Sep 26. 31(6):909-17. 10.1016/j.molcel.2008.08.027 PubMed 18922472.
Backbone
  Vector backbone: BacPAK8
  Backbone manufacturer: Clontech
  Backbone size w/o insert (bp): 5400
  Vector type: Insect Expression
Growth in bacteria
  Bacterial resistance: Ampicillin, 100 μg/mL
  Growth temperature: 37°C
  Growth strain: DH5alpha
  Copy number: Unknown
Gene/Insert
  Gene/Insert name: NFRKB
  Species: H. sapiens (human)
  Insert size (bp): 300
  Mutation: only contains amino acids 1-101
  GenBank ID: BC063280
  Entrez Gene: NFRKB (a.k.a. INO80G)
  Tag / fusion protein: His (N terminal on backbone); Flag (N terminal on backbone)
  Cloning method: Restriction Enzyme; 5′ cloning site SalI (destroyed during cloning); 3′ cloning site KpnI (not destroyed)
  Sequencing primers: 5′ Bac1; 3′ Bac2
Terms and licenses: Academic/Nonprofit Terms; Industry Terms: Not Available to Industry
How to cite: BacPAK Flag-NFRKB 1-101 was a gift from Joan Conaway & Ronald Conaway (Addgene plasmid # 19792 ; http://n2t.net/addgene:19792 ; RRID:Addgene_19792)
