[The description below was written by a language model from this plasmid's Addgene catalogue record.]
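Description:
BacPAK Flag-NFRKB 1-101 is an insect-cell expression construct built on the BacPAK8 backbone (Clontech, about 5.4 kb without insert). BacPAK8 belongs to the family of baculovirus transfer vectors: the plasmid is maintained in E. coli, and its expression cassette is then moved into a baculovirus genome by recombination in insect cells, yielding recombinant virus that drives protein production. In bacteria it is selected with ampicillin. The record gives the copy number as unknown and includes no feature table, so the promoter, origin of replication and flanking viral sequences are not explicitly stated for this plasmid.

The payload is a roughly 300 bp fragment of human NFRKB, also known as INO80G, a subunit of the INO80 chromatin-remodeling complex. The insert is a truncation that encodes only amino acids 1-101 of the protein. It was introduced by restriction cloning between a SalI site at the 5′ end, which was destroyed in the process, and a KpnI site at the 3′ end, which remains intact. The fragment is expressed with N-terminal His and Flag tags, both listed as being supplied by the backbone, so the vector appears to be a modified tagged version of BacPAK8. These tags allow metal-affinity or anti-Flag purification and detection of the recombinant fragment.

The associated publication concerns regulation of the Uch37 deubiquitinating enzyme in the proteasome and in the INO80 complex. This suggests the construct was used to produce a defined N-terminal piece of NFRKB in insect cells for biochemical work such as domain mapping, although the record does not spell out the specific experiment.
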