>Addgene plasmid #19792 | BacPAK Flag-NFRKB 1-101 | addgene partial sequence | sequence record 25542 | polyhedrin-fwd
NTTNNGTTTCGTACAGTTTTGTATAAAAAAACCTATAAATACCATGGGTCATCATCATCACCATCACGGG
TCGACAAGCTTGGATCCCTGCAGGCCTATGCCAGACTACAAGGACGATGATGACAAGCTCGACATGGATT
CCTTAGACCATATGCTGACAGATCCTCTGGAACTTGGTCCGTGTGGAGATGGCCATGGCACGCGCATCAT
GGAGGATTGCCTCCTGGGAGGCACCAGAGTTAGTCTGCCCGAGGACCTTCTGGAGGATCCTGAGATCTTC
TTTGATGTTGTCAGCCTCTCAACATGGCAGGAAGTGTTAAGTGATTCTCAACGTGAACACCTCCAGCAGT
TTCTGCCCCAGTTTCCTGAAGACAGTGCTGAGCAGCAGAATGAACTCATCTTAGCCTTGTTCAGTGGGGA
GAACTTCCGCTTTGGATGAGGTACCGAGCTCGAATTCCCGGGCGGCCGCTTAATTAATTGATCCGGGTTA
TTAGTACATTTATTAAGCGCTAGATTCTGTGCGTTGTTGATTTACAGACAATTGTTGTACGTATTTTAAT
AATTCATTAAATTTATAATCTTTAGGGTGGNGGGTAANAACAAAAATAATGNCTCCTCTTATGATANTAA
CCNANNNANNNCCCCCNCCCCNAAAANTTGNAAAAGTNTCTTNATTAANACAAGGGGGTTTTTTCCAACC
GGGNNTNNATTTNATGNTTTCCNCCCCNAAANNNCTACCNNNTGGAACCCAANTGCTNGCNATTNNTGNT
TTNTTGAAAAGNCACCCTCAAANAGCCTTNNTTNNCCCGCGGGGAATNNCCNAACNNAANCNGAATANCN
NGGGTTNACNAATNNCCCCCCAN
